>Addgene plasmid #132651 | Hy_pMtnA UTR 1-55 eGFP SV40 | addgene full sequence | sequence record 258399 | Addgene NGS Result
TGTGGCGGATCTTGAAGTTCACCTTGATGCCGTTCTTCTGCTTGTCGGCCATGATATAGACGTTGTGGCT
GTTGTAGTTGTACTCCAGCTTGTGCCCCAGGATGTTGCCGTCCTCCTTGAAGTCGATGCCCTTCAGCTCG
ATGCGGTTCACCAGGGTGTCGCCCTCGAACTTCACCTCGGCGCGGGTCTTGTAGTTGCCGTCGTCCTTGA
AGAAGATGGTGCGCTCCTGGACGTAGCCTTCGGGCATGGCGGACTTGAAGAAGTCGTGCTGCTTCATGTG
GTCGGGGTAGCGGCTGAAGCACTGCACGCCGTAGGTCAGGGTGGTCACGAGGGTGGGCCAGGGCACGGGC
AGCTTGCCGGTGGTGCAGATGAACTTCAGGGTCAGCTTGCCGTAGGTGGCATCGCCCTCGCCCTCGCCGG
ACACGCTGAACTTGTGGCCGTTTACGTCGCCGTCCAGCTCGACCAGGATGGGCACCACCCCGGTGAACAG
CTCCTCGCCCTTGCTCACCATGGTGATATCAAGCTTATCGATACCGTCGACCTCGAGCTTTAGTTGCACT
GAGATGATTCACTTGATTTTGCTGCTGACCACAACTGATGCACATTGGCCAGATGCTCTCGGTTTTATAC
ATTTTGGAAACGCGGCTTTACACACGGGTCTTTCGTTCGATTCACCTCTTTTGCACACGCCGGCCGGCTC
CAAATTCGAGTGGAGACGTGTGCAGAAGCTTTTGTTCTGCCCGCGAAGAATTGGTTCGGTTCTCCACTTT
GGGGACTTGTATGGGATGCAAAGCTCTTGGTGGGGCACATGGGGCATGCGCAGGCACTCTTACTTGCGTA
CCACATATGTATGGGGGTGGCGGTGGGCGGTGGGGGGCCGGAGTTCTGGGTCTCTTATCGGAACCAGAGG
ATAGGACGGCCTGCAGCAAAGAGCTAGTCACATCGGGCACCACATCCTGTCCTGCAATTAATTAATCCAG
ACATGATAAGATACATTGATGAGTTTGGACAAACCACAACTAGAATGCAGTGAAAAAAATGCTTTATTTG
TGAAATTTGTGATGCTATTGCTTTATTTGTAACCATTATAAGCTGCAATAAACAAGTTAACAACAACAAT
TGCATTCATTTTATGTTTCAGGTTCAGGGGGAGGTGTGGGAGGTTTTTTAAAGCAAGTAAAACCTCTACA
AATGTGGTATGGCTGATTATGATCTCTAGTCAAGGCACTATACATCAAATATTCCTTATTAACCCCTTTA
CAAATTAAAAAGCTAAAGGTACACAATTTTTGAGCATAGTTATTAATAGCAGACACTCTATGCCTGTGTG
GAGTAAGAAAAAACAGTATGTTATGATTATAACTGTTATGCCTACTTATAAAGGTTACAGAATATTTTTC
CATAATTTTCTTGTATAGCAGTGCAGCTTTTTCCTTTGTGGTGTAAATAGCAAAGCAAGCAAGAGTTCTA
TTACTAAACACAGCATGACTCAAAAAACTTAGCAATTCTGAAGGAAAGTCCTTGGGGTCTTCTACCTTTC
TCTTCTTTTTTGGAGGAGTAGAATGTTGAGAGTCAGCAGTAGCCTCATCATCACTAGATGGCATTTCTTC
TGAGCAAAACAGGTTTTCCTCATTAAAGGCATTCCACCACTGCTCCCATTCATCAGTTCCATAGGTTGGA
ATCTAAAATACACAAACAATTAGAATCAGTAGTTTAACACATTATACACTTAAAAATTTTATATTTACCT
TAGAGCTTTAAATCTCTGTAGGTAGTTTGTCCAATTATGTCACACCACAGAAGTAAGGTTCCTTCACAAA
GATCTGCACCCAATCGGCAGGCACGGGCGGCGATCTCCAATCTGCGGGATCAGTCAGATCACCCGAGTGC
GTGGGCATGACAATCGTGCCCTGGGGACCAACACAATCCAGAAGGGCCTGAATCACTGCGACCGGCCCTC
CCGCGACCCAGCCGAGCGAGCTTAGCGAACTGTGGACGAGAACTGTGCCACCAAGCGTAAGGCCGTTCTC
TCGCATTTGCCTTGCTAGGCTCGCGCGAGTTGCTGGCTGAGGCGTTCTCGAAATCAGCTCTTGTTCGGTC
GGCATCTACTCTATTCCTTTGCCCTCGGACGAGTGCTGGGGCGTCGGTTTCCACTATCGGCGAGTACTTC
TACACAGCCATCGGTCCAGACGGCCGCGCTTCTGCGGGCGATTTGTGTACGCCCGACAGTCCCGGCTCCG
GATCGGACGATTGCGTCGCATCGACCCTGCGCCCAAGCTGCATCATCGAAATTGCCGTCAACCAAGCTCT
GATAGAGTTGGTCAAGACCAATGCGGAGCATATACGCCCGGAGCCGCGGCGATCCTGCAAGCTCCGGATG
CCTCCGCTCGAAGTAGCGCGTCTGCTGCTCCATACAAGCCAACCACGGCCTCCAGAAGAAGATGTTGGCG
ACCTCGTATTGGGAATCCCCGAACATCGCCTCGCTCCAGTCAATGACCGCTGTTATGCGGCCATTGTCCG
TCAGGACATTGTTGGAGCCGAAATCCGCGTGCACGAGGTGCCGGACTTCGGGGCAGTCCTCGGCCCAAAG
CATCAGCTCATCGAGAGCCTGCGCGACGGACGCACTGACGGTGTCGTCCATCACAGTTTGCCAGTGATAC
ACATGGGGATCAGCAATCGCGCATATGAAATCACGCCATGTAGTGTATTGACCGATTCCTTGCGGTCCGA
ATGGGCCGAACCCGCTCGTCTGGCTAAGATCGGCCGCAGCGATCGCATCCATGGCCTCCGCGACCGGCTG
CAGAACAGCGGGCAGTTCGGTTTCAGGCAGGTCTTGCAACGTGACACCCTGTGCACGGCGGGAGATGCAA
TAGGTCAGGCTCTCGCTGAATTCCCCAATGTCAAGCACTTCCGGAATCGGGAGCGCGGCCGATGCAAAGT
GCCGATAAACATAACGATCTTTGTAGAAACCATCGGCGCAGCTATTTACCCGCAGGACATATCCACGCCC
TCCTACATCGAAGCTGAAAGCACGAGATTCTTCGCCCTCCGAGAGCTGCATCAGGTCGGAGACGCTGTCG
AACTTTTCGATCAGAAACTTCTCGACAGACGTCGCGGTGAGTTCAGGCTTTTTCATATCTCATTGCCCCC
GGACGAGCGCCAAGCTTGGCTGCAGGTCCATAACCTGTTGTAATTTATAATTTATATTTCCTTTCTTAAT
AAATAAATAAATAGTCAAGTTTATGTTTGAGTTTTATGATTTATATTTTAAGTTATTTCAACTGCAACAC
CAGCACCACGACCTACTTACAGCAAAAAACGTACAAGAAGGAAAGAAGGAATAAAAAGAGTGGTATTCTC
TTACAATATGTTTTATGGCATAAAAGGTGTGGCCATTCATATCAAATATAAAGTAGTGTTGTTTAACGTT
ACTTTTGTAGGTTGAATAGTATATTCCAACAGATGATGAGGGGTTCCCAATCCTAAACCCATTTGCCGTT
CCCAGAAGCATGAAACCACCACGCACCGGAAACAACGTTAAATGCGTAACAAGGCGCTTTTTAATTTAAC
CGATCCAAATAAAAGAATTAAATAAATGGAATTGTGTCCACATGCAAAGCAGTTGGAGGACAGCAGCGTT
ATCAGCATTTCGAAGCGCACGAAAACGCATGACGAACGGGCGGCTTAATTGAAATTGTCATTGATTCAAT
ACGCAACATGCAGAGGAGCATATCATGATGGTCGGTTCGTTCTTCGTTTCACTGGGAAAAAGCGAAATTG
AATCCATTTTGATTGCGTTTGTGTCGCAAGAGCAACACATTGCCTGCGCCACATCGCGTTCGCTTATCAA
CGGGCGAAGAAAGGAAAATGTACATTTAATTGGTCGTAAAAAAGTGCATTGTAAATGTTAAAGTCGCTGA
TAGCTTCGGGCCGCTTGTTCGCAATGATAACGACAGTGTAACAAATTCCAGAGGGGAGCCCCTTCCAAAA
TACGAGATTCCAAAAAAAAAAAAACAAAAAAAAGAAGAAGCGTTTCGAAACTCTGAAGAAAACCCAGAGA
AGATAAGAGCGTACTTGACAGCATATAGCAAAACTATTGTACATTTCCAAATTTCAATTGGAATCGAAAC
GGGAACAGTCAATCGCTTGGGTTATCGGAATAATCGCCTCAATTGCGTGAACCTATCGACACAAAGTGCA
TTGGTATTGAGTCAAAGTAAGGTTTGCTTATATTAACTTTCATAGATTGCATATTTTTGCCGGCTTATTC
ATGGGAATAAGAAATGTTTGAGCTGAACTCGATAGCTCAACAATAACACGACTTGGTGTCAATTAAATGA
TAATACGTGACTAGACCATGGAAATTCAATGTATTGCTATTGGATACAATACATATACAAGTAGTTGTTG
AAAAGAAAGCAGCGAAAACTGGTCAGGTAATGAGTCATCATCATCGGAGTCATCTTGACTGATTAGCACA
AAAGCCAGTTCTCATCTGTATGCAAATGGCTTAAACGCTTCTACGTACATAAGTAGTTGATGTTGTTAAA
CAGGAACTTAAGATGCCGCCAACAACAGTTTCCACAGCAATTAAACCCAAATTTTTAATTGCGCATAACA
GGCGTCTTTCATGTTCCTGTCCGCATTTGACATTGATCTCCTTCTGAATCCTGATTCGATAATATGTAAT
CTTGGGGCCATCAATCACGCAGTCAGCAGCGATTTGATATATGTATATATAACACCATATTATTCAAAGC
CGTTTGCCTTGCTCGGTTGATGAGGAAATTGGTGAAAAACTCGAACTTTTGATAAAAAAAAAATTCGTAC
AAATGTGAATTCTTGAAGACGAAAGGGCCTCGTGATACGCCTATTTTTATAGGTTAATGTCATGATAATA
ATGGTTTCTTAGACGTCAGGTGGCACTTTTCGGGGAAATGTGCGCGGAACCCCTATTTGTTTATTTTTCT
AAATACATTCAAATATGTATCCGCTCATGAGACAATAACCCTGATAAATGCTTCAATAATATTGAAAAAG
GAAGAGTATGAGTATTCAACATTTCCGTGTCGCCCTTATTCCCTTTTTTGCGGCATTTTGCCTTCCTGTT
TTTGCTCACCCAGAAACGCTGGTGAAAGTAAAAGATGCTGAAGATCAGTTGGGTGCACGAGTGGGTTACA
TCGAACTGGATCTCAACAGCGGTAAGATCCTTGAGAGTTTTCGCCCCGAAGAACGTTTTCCAATGATGAG
CACTTTTAAAGTTCTGCTATGTGGCGCGGTATTATCCCGTGTTGACGCCGGGCAAGAGCAACTCGGTCGC
CGCATACACTATTCTCAGAATGACTTGGTTGAGTACTCACCAGTCACAGAAAAGCATCTTACGGATGGCA
TGACAGTAAGAGAATTATGCAGTGCTGCCATAACCATGAGTGATAACACTGCGGCCAACTTACTTCTGAC
AACGATCGGAGGACCGAAGGAGCTAACCGCTTTTTTGCACAACATGGGGGATCATGTAACTCGCCTTGAT
CGTTGGGAACCGGAGCTGAATGAAGCCATACCAAACGACGAGCGTGACACCACGATGCCTGCAGCAATGG
CAACAACGTTGCGCAAACTATTAACTGGCGAACTACTTACTCTAGCTTCCCGGCAACAATTAATAGACTG
GATGGAGGCGGATAAAGTTGCAGGACCACTTCTGCGCTCGGCCCTTCCGGCTGGCTGGTTTATTGCTGAT
AAATCTGGAGCCGGTGAGCGTGGGTCTCGCGGTATCATTGCAGCACTGGGGCCAGATGGTAAGCCCTCCC
GTATCGTAGTTATCTACACGACGGGGAGTCAGGCAACTATGGATGAACGAAATAGACAGATCGCTGAGAT
AGGTGCCTCACTGATTAAGCATTGGTAACTGTCAGACCAAGTTTACTCATATATACTTTAGATTGATTTA
AAACTTCATTTTTAATTTAAAAGGATCTAGGTGAAGATCCTTTTTGATAATCTCATGACCAAAATCCCTT
AACGTGAGTTTTCGTTCCACTGAGCGTCAGACCCCGTAGAAAAGATCAAAGGATCTTCTTGAGATCCTTT
TTTTCTGCGCGTAATCTGCTGCTTGCAAACAAAAAAACCACCGCTACCAGCGGTGGTTTGTTTGCCGGAT
CAAGAGCTACCAACTCTTTTTCCGAAGGTAACTGGCTTCAGCAGAGCGCAGATACCAAATACTGTCCTTC
TAGTGTAGCCGTAGTTAGGCCACCACTTCAAGAACTCTGTAGCACCGCCTACATACCTCGCTCTGCTAAT
CCTGTTACCAGTGGCTGCTGCCAGTGGCGATAAGTCGTGTCTTACCGGGTTGGACTCAAGACGATAGTTA
CCGGATAAGGCGCAGCGGTCGGGCTGAACGGGGGGTTCGTGCACACAGCCCAGCTTGGAGCGAACGACCT
ACACCGAACTGAGATACCTACAGCGTGAGCTATGAGAAAGCGCCACGCTTCCCGAAGGGAGAAAGGCGGA
CAGGTATCCGGTAAGCGGCAGGGTCGGAACAGGAGAGCGCACGAGGGAGCTTCCAGGGGGAAACGCCTGG
TATCTTTATAGTCCTGTCGGGTTTCGCCACCTCTGACTTGAGCGTCGATTTTTGTGATGCTCGTCAGGGG
GGCGGAGCCTATGGAAAAACGCCAGCAACGCGGCCTTTTTACGGTTCCTGGCCTTTTGCTGGCCTTTTGC
TCACATGTTCTTTCCTGCGTTATCCCCTGATTCTGTGGATAACCGTATTACCGCCTTTGAGTGAGCTGAT
ACCGCTCGCCGCAGCCGAACGACCGAGCGCAGCGAGTCAGTGAGCGAGGAAGCGGAAGAGCGCTGACTTC
CGCGTTTCCAGACTTTACGAAACACGGAAACCGAAGACCATTCATGTTGTTGCTCAGGTCGCAGACGTTT
TGCAGCAGCAGTCGCTTCACGTTCGCTCGCGTATCGGTGATTCATTCTGCTAACCAGTAAGGCAACCCCG
CCAGCCTAGCCGGGTCCTCAACGACAGGAGCACGATCATGCGCACCCGTGGCCAGGACCCAACGCTGCCC
GAGATGCGCCGCGTGCGGCTGCTGGAGATGGCGGACGCGATGGATATGTTCTGCCAAGGGTTGGTTTGCG
CATTCACAGTTCTCCGCAAGAATTGATTGGCTCCAATTCTTGGAGTGGTGAATCCGTTAGCGAGGTGCCG
CCGGCTTCCATTCAGGTCGAGGTGGCCCGGCTCCATGCACCGCGACGCAACGCGGGGAGGCAGACAAGGT
ATAGGGCGGCGCCTACAATCCATGCCAACCCGTTCCATGTGCTCGCCGAGGCGGCATAAATCGCCGTGAC
GATCAGCGGTCCAATGATCGAAGTTAGGCTGGTAAGAGCCGCGAGCGATCCTTGAAGCTGTCCCTGATGG
TCGTCATCTACCTGCCTGGACAGCATGGCCTGCAACGCGGGCATCCCGATGCCGCCGGAAGCGAGAAGAA
TCATAATGGGGAAGGCCATCCAGCCTCGCGTCGGCGGCCCCTAGTGGATCCACTAGTTAAGATACATTGA
TGAGTTTGGACAAACCACAACTAGAATGCAGTGAAAAAAATGCTTTATTTGTGAAATTTGTGATGCTATT
GCTTTATTTGTAACCATTATAAGCTGCAATAAACAAGTTGCGGCCGCTTACTTGTACAGCTCGTCCATGC
CGAGAGTGATCCCGGCGGCGGTCACGAACTCCAGCAGGACCATGTGATCGCGCTTCTCGTTGGGGTCTTT
GCTCAGGGCGGACTGGGTGCTCAGGTAGTGGTTGTCGGGCAGCAGCACGGGGCCGTCGCCGATGGGGGTG
TTCTGCTGGTAGTGGTCGGCGAGCTGCACGCTGCCGTCCTCGATGT
Features (pLannotate 1.2.2; 17 found; start..end, strand, type, name):
    515..547     +  misc_feature   MCS (fragment): pBluescript multiple cloning site
    548..967     -  promoter       MT promoter: Drosophila metallothionein promoter
    987..1108    -  polyA_signal   SV40 poly(A) signal: SV40 polyadenylation signal
   1131..1214    -  CDS            large T antigen (fragment): large T antigen from SV40 (simian virus 40)
   1533..1553    -  CDS            SV40 NLS: nuclear localization signal of SV40 (simian virus 40) large T antigen
   1683..1748    -  intron         small t intron: SV40 (simian virus 40) small t antigen intron
   1750..1824    -  CDS            small t antigen (fragment): SV40 (simian virus 40) small t antigen
   1821..2093    -  CDS            yokD (fragment): YOKD_BACSU - Experimental evidence at protein level: Swiss-Prot protein existence level 1. May contribute to antibiotic resistance. From Bacillus subtilis (strain 168).
   2111..3136    -  CDS            HygR: aminoglycoside phosphotransferase from E. coli; aph(4)-Ia; confers resistance to hygromycin
   3182..3461    -  promoter       copia promoter: strong promoter from the Drosophila transposable element copia (Sinclair et al., 1986)
   4943..5047    +  promoter       AmpR promoter: bla
   5048..5908    +  CDS            AmpR: β-lactamase; bla; confers resistance to ampicillin, carbenicillin, and related antibiotics
   6079..6667    +  rep_origin     ori: high-copy-number ColE1/pMB1/pBR322/pUC origin of replication
   6852..6980    +  CDS            YPB1_ECOLX (fragment): Protein predicted: Swiss-Prot protein existence level 4. From Escherichia coli.
   7222..7523    -  CDS            TcR (fragment): tetracycline efflux protein; tet; confers resistance to tetracycline
   7548..7669    -  polyA_signal   SV40 poly(A) signal: SV40 polyadenylation signal
   7678..511     -  CDS            EGFP (across the origin): the original enhanced GFP (Yang et al., 1996) mammalian codon-optimized
