[The description below was written by a language model from this plasmid's Addgene catalogue record and pLannotate feature annotations shown in this document.]
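Description:
Hy_pMtnA UTR 1-55 eGFP SV40 is a 7,886 bp insect expression plasmid built on the Hy_pMtnA eGFP backbone and intended for use in Drosophila cells. It is propagated in E. coli through a high-copy ColE1/pUC-type origin with ampicillin selection (bla under its own promoter). The annotation also picks up a tetracycline-resistance fragment and other partial bacterial ORF matches, which appear to be non-functional backbone remnants. For selection in insect cells, the plasmid carries a hygromycin phosphotransferase gene driven by the promoter of the Drosophila copia transposable element. This gene is followed by SV40 sequences (small t intron, T antigen fragments and a poly(A) signal) that supply RNA processing signals for the marker transcript.

The payload is an eGFP reporter unit on the reverse strand. The Drosophila Metallothionein A (MtnA) promoter is a metal-responsive promoter commonly induced with copper. It sits upstream of a short polylinker remnant and the EGFP coding sequence, which spans the sequence origin and is terminated by an SV40 polyadenylation signal. According to the catalogue entry, the transcript carries 55 nt of the MtnA 5′ UTR ahead of eGFP, with the insert cloned between retained EcoRV and NotI sites. The feature table does not annotate this UTR segment separately.

The name and stated purpose suggest that it belongs to a series of reporters varying in how much of the MtnA 5′ UTR is retained. Such reporters would test how leader sequences affect output from the inducible promoter. The associated publication concerns cleavage of nascent mRNAs by the Integrator complex to attenuate transcription. Hygromycin selection would also permit generation of stable reporter cell lines.
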