Addgene plasmid #132651: Hy_pMtnA UTR 1-55 eGFP SV40
Purpose: Expresses an eGFP mRNA from the Drosophila Metallothionein A promoter that has 55 nt of the MtnA 5' UTR
Depositing lab: Jeremy Wilusz. Depositing organization: University of Pennsylvania. Publication: The Integrator complex cleaves nascent mRNAs to attenuate transcription. Tatomer DC, Elrod ND, Liang D, Xiao MS, Jiang JZ, Jonathan M, Huang KL, Wagner EJ, Cherry S, Wilusz JE. Genes Dev. 2019 Sep 17. pii: gad.330167.119. doi: 10.1101/gad.330167.119. PubMed 31530651.
Backbone
  Vector backbone: Hy_pMtnA eGFP
  Total vector size (bp): 7886
  Vector type: Insect Expression
  Selectable markers: Hygromycin
Growth in bacteria
  Bacterial resistance: Ampicillin, 100 μg/mL
  Growth temperature: 37°C
  Growth strain: DH5alpha
  Copy number: Unknown
Gene/Insert
  Gene/Insert name: eGFP
  Promoter: MtnA
  Cloning method: Restriction Enzyme; 5′ cloning site EcoRV (not destroyed); 3′ cloning site NotI (not destroyed)
  Sequencing primers: 5′ CACTCGAATTTGGAGCCGGC; 3′ CTACCTGCCTGGACAGCATG
Terms and licenses: Academic/Nonprofit Terms; Industry Terms: Not Available to Industry
How to cite: Hy_pMtnA UTR 1-55 eGFP SV40 was a gift from Jeremy Wilusz (Addgene plasmid # 132651 ; http://n2t.net/addgene:132651 ; RRID:Addgene_132651)
